>Addgene plasmid #28076 | GUSB_L (OZ551) | depositor partial sequence | sequence record 13290 | Author sequence
TCTAGACCCGGGGAGCGCCCCTTCCAGTGTCGCATTTGCATGCGGAACTTTTCGGACCCCGCGAACCTTA
GGAGGCATACCCGTACTCATACCGGTGAAAAACCGTTTCAGTGTCGGATCTGTATGCGAAATTTCTCCCT
CCGCCACAACTTGCGCCGGCATCTACGTACGCACACCGGCGAGAAGCCATTCCAATGCCGAATATGCATG
CGCAACTTCAGTCAGAAGGTGACCCTGATGAGGCACCTAAAAACCCACCTGAGGGGATCC
