>Addgene plasmid #28076 | GUSB_L (OZ551) | addgene partial sequence | sequence record 34375 | 28076 with OK-61 (5' GGGTAGTACGATGACGGAACCTGTC 3')
AAAATCCAAGCTTTGGCGGCCGCTGACTACAAAGACGATGATGACAAATCTAGACCCGGGGAGCGCCCCT
TCCAGTGTCGCATTTGCATGCGGAACTTTTCGGACCCCGCGAACCTTAGGAGGCATACCCGTACTCATAC
CGGTGAAAAACCGTTTCAGTGTCGGATCTGTATGCGAAATTTCTCCCTCCGCCACAACTTGCGCCGGCAT
CTACGTACGCACACCGGCGAGAAGCCATTCCAATGCCGAATATGCATGCGCAACTTCAGTCAGAAGGTGA
CCCTGATGAGGCACCTAAAAACCCACCTGAGGGGATCCTCTGCACAGTAGTAACTAGAGACTAGAAAAAG
GCCGACAAGTCCCGCTCCGCTGAAGATCCTGGCGTAATAGCGAAGAGGCCCGCACCGATCGCCCTTCCCA
ACAGTTGCGCAGCCTGAATGGCGAATGGG
[124 nt withheld, positions 450-573]
C
[91 nt withheld, positions 575-665]
A
[49 nt withheld, positions 667-715]
CCTTTGACGTTGGAGTCCACGTTCTTT
[37 nt withheld, positions 743-779]
ACCCTATCTCGGTCTAT
