[The description below was written by a language model from this plasmid's Addgene catalogue record.]
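Description:
GUSB_L (OZ551) is a low-copy bacterial plasmid built on the MG414 backbone (about 5.5 kb without insert) that carries a roughly 270 bp engineered zinc finger array. It confers kanamycin resistance and must be propagated in a host expressing the lacIq allele of the lac repressor. This suggests the array is under lac-regulated control, although the record does not name the promoter or the origin of replication. The insert sits between XbaI and BamHI sites, both preserved, so the array can be excised as a cassette. No feature table accompanies the entry, so other backbone elements cannot be described.

The array was designed to recognise the "left" nine-base-pair half-site of a target in the zebrafish gusb (beta-glucuronidase) gene. The plasmid contains only the DNA-binding array, not any gusb sequence. It is not a nuclease on its own, since there is no FokI cleavage domain. To make a working reagent, the array must be subcloned into a zinc finger nuclease expression vector to produce a FokI fusion. That fusion is then paired with one made from the complementary right half-site plasmid, GUSB_R (OZ552), so that the two monomers dimerise at the locus and introduce a double-strand break, yielding targeted mutations.

The array comes from the OPEN (Oligomerized Pool Engineering) selection approach. Its binding to the intended half-site was confirmed in a bacterial two-hybrid assay, which gave about 8.7-fold reporter activation. The depositor notes that it had not been tested for nuclease activity, meaning its ability to induce mutations at the zebrafish locus was unverified at the time of deposit.
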