Addgene plasmid #28076: GUSB_L (OZ551)
Depositing lab: Keith Joung. Depositing organization: Massachusetts General Hospital. Publication: Rapid "open-source" engineering of customized zinc-finger nucleases for highly efficient gene modification. Maeder ML, Thibodeau-Beganny S, Osiak A, Wright DA, Anthony RM, Eichtinger M, Jiang T, Foley JE, Winfrey RJ, Townsend JA, Unger-Wallace E, Sander JD, Muller-Lerch F, Fu F, Pearlberg J, Goebel C, Dassie JP, Pruett-Miller SM, Porteus MH, Sgroi DC, Iafrate AJ, Dobbs D, McCray PB, Cathomen T, Voytas DF, Joung JK. Mol Cell. 2008 Jul 25. 31(2):294-301. 10.1016/j.molcel.2008.06.016 PubMed 18657511.
Backbone
  Vector backbone: MG414
  Backbone size w/o insert (bp): 5493
  Vector type: Zebrafish Targeting
Growth in bacteria
  Bacterial resistance: Kanamycin, 50 μg/mL
  Growth temperature: 37°C
  Growth strain: XL1 Blue
  Growth instructions: Requires a bacterial strain such as XL1 Blue, that expresses the lacIq allele of lac repressor
  Copy number: Low Copy
Gene/Insert
  Gene/Insert name: Zinc finger array targeting GUSB (alt name: glucuronidase, beta)
  Species: D. rerio (zebrafish)
  Insert size (bp): 270
  Entrez Gene: gusb (a.k.a. si:ct573103.7, si:ch211-160e1.7)
  Cloning method: Restriction Enzyme; 5′ cloning site XbaI (not destroyed); 3′ cloning site BamHI (not destroyed)
  Sequencing primers: 5′ OK.61 GGGTAGTACGATGACGGAACCTGTC
Terms and licenses: Academic/Nonprofit Terms; Industry Terms: Not Available to Industry
Depositor comments: This plasmid encodes a zinc finger array targeting half of a target sequence in the zebrafish gene GUSB (see below). Please note that this plasmid does NOT contain the GUSB sequence. Users must order the complementary plasmid GUSB_R (OZ552) [Addgene plasmid 28077] in order to create a zinc finger nuclease (ZFN) pair to introduce targeted mutations into this specific zebrafish gene. Users will also need to clone the zinc finger (ZF) insert of this plasmid into a zinc finger nuclease (ZFN) vector to express a FOKI fusion product. Examples of possible ZFN expression vectors that can be used are: pST1374 (Addgene plasmid 13426), pMLM290 (Addgene plasmid 21872), pMLM292 (Addgene plasmid 21873), pMLM800 (Addgene plasmid 27202) and pMLM802 (Addgene plasmid 27203). This zinc finger array was tested for binding activity to the sequence 5'-GCAGATGAC-3' in a bacterial two hybrid assay, and resulted in 8.72 fold activation. However, this array has not yet been tested for activity as a zinc finger nuclease (i.e. for its ability to induce mutations at the intended locus). Scientists using this zinc finger array in a publication should notify and acknowledge NIH grant number R01 GM088040 in the publication. Other Articles: "Oligomerized pool engineering (OPEN): an 'open-source' protocol for making customized zinc-finger arrays." Maeder ML et al. (Nat Protoc. 2009 Sept 17. 4(10):1471-1501. Pubmed ID: 19798082 "Targeted mutagenesis in zebrafish using customized zinc-finger nucleases." Foley JE et al. (Nat Protoc. 2009 Dec 3. 4(12):1855-1867. Pubmed ID: 20010934
How to cite: GUSB_L (OZ551) was a gift from Keith Joung (Addgene plasmid # 28076 ; http://n2t.net/addgene:28076 ; RRID:Addgene_28076)
